Addgene plasmid #128385: pX330GFP-hU6-gRNA-hSpCas9
Purpose: GFP positive gRNA/hSpCas9 construct
Depositing lab: Budd A. Tucker. Publication: CRISPR-Cas9-Based Genome Editing of Human Induced Pluripotent Stem Cells. Giacalone JC, Sharma TP, Burnight ER, Fingert JF, Mullins RF, Stone EM, Tucker BA. Curr Protoc Stem Cell Biol. 2018 Feb 28;44:5B.7.1-5B.7.22. doi: 10.1002/cpsc.46. PubMed 29512106.
Backbone
  Vector backbone: pX330
  Vector type: CRISPR
Growth in bacteria
  Bacterial resistance: Ampicillin, 100 μg/mL
  Growth temperature: 37°C
  Growth strain: DH5alpha
  Copy number: High Copy
Gene/Insert
  Gene/Insert name: GFP, gRNA and hSpCas9
Resource information
  A portion of this plasmid was derived from a plasmid made by: Feng Zhang, Broad Institute,
Terms and licenses: Academic/Nonprofit Terms; Industry Terms: Not Available to Industry
Depositor comments: The plasmid was modified to include a GFP expression cassette.
How to cite: pX330GFP-hU6-gRNA-hSpCas9 was a gift from Budd A. Tucker (Addgene plasmid # 128385 ; http://n2t.net/addgene:128385 ; RRID:Addgene_128385)
