[The description below was written by a language model from this plasmid's Addgene catalogue record and pLannotate feature annotations shown in this document.]
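Description:
pX330GFP-hU6-gRNA-hSpCas9 is an all-in-one CRISPR expression plasmid built on the pX330 backbone and modified by the depositor to carry an additional GFP expression cassette, so that transfected mammalian cells can be identified or sorted by green fluorescence. It is propagated in E. coli as a high-copy plasmid through a ColE1/pUC-type origin with ampicillin selection (AmpR under its own bla promoter). The backbone also contains an f1/M13 phage origin, short bom and rop remnants, and a single AAV2 inverted terminal repeat downstream of the Cas9 cassette. With only one annotated ITR, the plasmid is not evidently an AAV packaging vector.

Three expression units make up the payload. A human U6 RNA polymerase III promoter sits upstream of the Streptococcus pyogenes guide RNA scaffold. The short gap annotated between the two is consistent with a guide cloning site, and the record does not name any specific target sequence. Full-length S. pyogenes Cas9, annotated as contiguous N- and C-terminal portions, is driven by a hybrid CMV enhancer/chicken β-actin promoter with a hybrid CBA/MVM intron. It carries a C-terminal nucleoplasmin nuclear localization signal and terminates at a bGH polyadenylation signal. The added reporter cassette uses the CMV enhancer and promoter with a chimeric β-globin/immunoglobulin intron to express a green fluorescent protein annotated as ppluGFP2, a copepod (Pontellina plumata) protein rather than Aequorea GFP, followed by an SV40 poly(A) region.

The repository-sequenced and depositor sequences differ by about 90 nucleotides in length and start at different positions, but they show the same parts in the same order. The associated publication concerns Cas9-based genome editing of human induced pluripotent stem cells.
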