Features (pLannotate 1.2.2; 24 found; start..end, strand, type, name):
    166..543     +  enhancer       CMV enhancer: human cytomegalovirus immediate early enhancer
    545..743     +  promoter       CMV promoter: human cytomegalovirus (CMV) immediate early promoter
    838..969     +  intron         chimeric intron: chimera between introns from human β-globin and immunoglobulin heavy chain genes
   1006..1671    +  CDS            ppluGFP2: ppluGFP2 is a basic (constitutively fluorescent) green fluorescent protein published in 2004, derived from Pontellina plumata.
   1714..1795    -  polyA_signal   SV40 poly(A) signal: SV40 polyadenylation signal
   1818..1886    -  CDS            large T antigen (fragment): large T antigen from SV40 (simian virus 40)
   1938..2178    +  promoter       U6 promoter: RNA polymerase III promoter for human U6 snRNA
   2205..2280    +  misc_RNA       gRNA scaffold: guide RNA scaffold for the Streptococcus pyogenes CRISPR/Cas9 system
   2287..2330    +  misc_RNA       gRNA scaffold (fragment): guide RNA scaffold for the Streptococcus pyogenes CRISPR/Cas9 system
   2377..2662    +  enhancer       CMV enhancer: human cytomegalovirus immediate early enhancer; contains an 18-bp deletion relative to the standard CMV enhancer
   2664..2941    +  promoter       chicken β-actin promoter: No description available
   2942..3170    +  intron         hybrid intron: hybrid between chicken β-actin (CBA) and minute virus of mice (MMV) introns (Gray et al., 2011)
   3308..4909    +  CDS            Cas9(N): N-terminal portion of Streptococcus pyogenes Cas9 (Zetsche et al., 2015)
   4910..7408    +  CDS            Cas9(C): C-terminal portion of Streptococcus pyogenes Cas9 (Zetsche et al., 2015)
   7409..7456    +  CDS            nucleoplasmin NLS: bipartite nuclear localization signal from nucleoplasmin
   7490..7601    +  polyA_signal   bGH poly(A) signal: bovine growth hormone polyadenylation signal
   7706..7846    +  repeat_region  AAV2 ITR: inverted terminal repeat of adeno-associated virus serotype 2 inverted
   7851..7902    -  misc_feature   bom (fragment): basis of mobility region from pBR322
   7921..8301    +  rep_origin     M13 ori (sequence partly withheld): M13 bacteriophage origin of replication; arrow indicates direction of (+) strand synthesis
   8377..8426    -  misc_feature   bom (fragment): basis of mobility region from pBR322
   8528..8563    -  CDS            rop (fragment): Rop protein, which maintains plasmids at low copy number; rop
   8658..8762    +  promoter       AmpR promoter: bla
   8763..9623    +  CDS            AmpR: β-lactamase; bla; confers resistance to ampicillin, carbenicillin, and related antibiotics
   9794..10382   +  rep_origin     ori: high-copy-number ColE1/pMB1/pBR322/pUC origin of replication
>Addgene plasmid #128385 | pX330GFP-hU6-gRNA-hSpCas9 | depositor full sequence | sequence record 245984 | pX330GFP-hU6-gRNA-hSpCas9 sequence 10417 bps
CTTTTGCTGGCCTTTTGCTCACATGTTCAATATTGGCCATTAGCCATATTATTCATTGGTTATATAGCAT
AAATCAATATTGGCTATTGGCCATTGCATACGTTGTATCTATATCATAATATGTACATTTATATTGGCTC
ATGTCCAATATGACCGCCATGTTGGCATTGATTATTGACTAGTTATTAATAGTAATCAATTACGGGGTCA
TTAGTTCATAGCCCATATATGGAGTTCCGCGTTACATAACTTACGGTAAATGGCCCGCCTGGCTGACCGC
CCAACGACCCCCGCCCATTGACGTCAATAATGACGTATGTTCCCATAGTAACGCCAATAGGGACTTTCCA
TTGACGTCAATGGGTGGAGTATTTACGGTAAACTGCCCACTTGGCAGTACATCAAGTGTATCATATGCCA
AGTCCGCCCCCTATTGACGTCAATGACGGTAAATGGCCCGCCTGGCATTATGCCCAGTACATGACCTTAC
GGGACTTTCCTACTTGGCAGTACATCTACGTATTAGTCATCGCTATTACCATGGTGATGCGGTTTTGGCA
GTACACCAATGGGCGTGGATAGCGGTTTGACTCACGGGGATTTCCAAGTCTCCACCCCATTGACGTCAAT
GGGAGTTTGTTTTGGCACCAAAATCAACGGGACTTTCCAAAATGTCGTAATAACCCCGCCCCGTTGACGC
AAATGGGCGGTAGGCGTGTACGGTGGGAGGTCTATATAAGCAGRGGTCGKTTAGKGARCCGTCAGATCAC
TAGTAGCTKTATTGCGGTAGTTATCACAGTTAAATTGCTAACGCAGTCAGTGCTCGACTGATCACAGGTA
AGTATCAARRTTACAAGACAGGTTTAAGGAGGCCAATAGAAACTGGGCTTGTCGAGACAGAGAAGATTCT
TGCGTTTCTGATAGGCACCTATTGGTCTTACTGACATCCACTTTGCCTTTCTCTCCACARGGRTACCGAA
GCCGCTAGCGCTACCGGTCGCCACCATGCCCGCCATGAAGATCGAGTGCCGCATCACCGGCACCCTGAAC
GGCGTGGAGTTCGAGCTGGTGGGCGGCGGAGAGGGCACCCCCGAGCAGGGCCGCATGACCAACAAGATGA
AGAGCACCAAAGGCGCCCTGACCTTCAGCCCCTACCTGCTGAGCCACGTGATGGGCTACGGCTTCTACCA
CTTCGGCACCTACCCCAGCGGCTACGAGAACCCCTTCCTGCACGCCATCAACAACGGCGGCTACACCAAC
ACCCGCATCGAGAAGTACGAGGACGGCGGCGTGCTGCACGTGAGCTTCAGCTACCGCTACGAGGCCGGCC
GCGTGATCGGCGACTTCAAGGTGGTGGGCACCGGCTTCCCCGAGGACAGCGTGATCTTCACCGACAAGAT
CATCCGCAGCAACGCCACCGTGGAGCACCTGCACCCCATGGGCGATAACGTGCTGGTGGGCAGCTTCGCC
CGCACCTTCAGCCTGCGCGACGGCGGCTACTACAGCTTCGTGGTGGACAGCCACATGCACTTCAAGAGCG
CCATCCACCCCAGCATCCTGCAGAACGGGGGCCCCATGTTCGCCTTCCGCCGCGTGGAGGAGCTGCACAG
CAACACCGAGCTGGGCATCGTGGAGTACCAGCACGCCTTCAAGACCCCCATCGCCTTCGCCAGATCTCGA
GCTCGATGAGTTTGGACAAACCACAACTAGAATGCAGTGAAAAAAATGCTTTATTTGTGAAATTTGTGAT
GCTATTGCTTTATTTGTAACCATTATAAGCTGCAATAAACAAGTTAACAACAACAATTGCATTCATTTTA
TGTTTCAGGTTCAGGGGGAGGTGTGGGAGGTTTTTTAAAGCAAGTAAAACCTCTACAAATGTGGTACTTA
AGAGGGGCAGACCAAAGGGCGAGACGTTAAGGCCTCACGTGACATGTGAGGGCCTATTTCCCATGATTCC
TTCATATTTGCATATACGATACAAGGCTGTTAGAGAGATAATTGGAATTAATTTGACTGTAAACACAAAG
ATATTAGTACAAAATACGTGACGTAGAAAGTAATAATTTCTTGGGTAGTTTGCAGTTTTAAAATTATGTT
TTAAAATGGACTATCATATGCTTACCGTAACTTGAAAGTATTTCGATTTCTTGGCTTTATATATCTTGTG
GAAAGGACGAAACACCGGGTCTTCGAGAAGACCTGTTTTAGAGCTAGAAATAGCAAGTTAAAATAAGGCT
AGTCCGTTATCAACTTGAAAAAGTGGCACCGAGTCGGTGCTTTTTTGTTTTAGAGCTAGAAATAGCAAGT
TAAAATAAGGCTAGTCCGTTTTTAGCGCGTGCGCCAATTCTGCAGACAAATGGCTCTAGAGGTACCCGTT
ACATAACTTACGGTAAATGGCCCGCCTGGCTGACCGCCCAACGACCCCCGCCCATTGACGTCAATAGTAA
CGCCAATAGGGACTTTCCATTGACGTCAATGGGTGGAGTATTTACGGTAAACTGCCCACTTGGCAGTACA
TCAAGTGTATCATATGCCAAGTACGCCCCCTATTGACGTCAATGACGGTAAATGGCCCGCCTGGCATTGT
GCCCAGTACATGACCTTATGGGACTTTCCTACTTGGCAGTACATCTACGTATTAGTCATCGCTATTACCA
TGGTCGAGGTGAGCCCCACGTTCTGCTTCACTCTCCCCATCTCCCCCCCCTCCCCACCCCCAATTTTGTA
TTTATTTATTTTTTAATTATTTTGTGCAGCGATGGGGGCGGGGGGGGGGGGGGGGCGCGCGCCAGGCGGG
GCGGGGCGGGGCGAGGGGCGGGGCGGGGCGAGGCGGAGAGGTGCGGCGGCAGCCAATCAGAGCGGCGCGC
TCCGAAAGTTTCCTTTTATGGCGAGGCGGCGGCGGCGGCGGCCCTATAAAAAGCGAAGCGCGCGGCGGGC
GGGAGTCGCTGCGACGCTGCCTTCGCCCCGTGCCCCGCTCCGCCGCCGCCTCGCGCCGCCCGCCCCGGCT
CTGACTGACCGCGTTACTCCCACAGGTGAGCGGGCGGGACGGCCCTTCTCCTCCGGGCTGTAATTAGCTG
AGCAAGAGGTAAGGGTTTAAGGGATGGTTGGTTGGTGGGGTATTAATGTTTAATTACCTGGAGCACCTGC
CTGAAATCACTTTTTTTCAGGTTGGACCGGTGCCACCATGGACTATAAGGACCACGACGGAGACTACAAG
GATCATGATATTGATTACAAAGACGATGACGATAAGATGGCCCCAAAGAAGAAGCGGAAGGTCGGTATCC
ACGGAGTCCCAGCAGCCGACAAGAAGTACAGCATCGGCCTGGACATCGGCACCAACTCTGTGGGCTGGGC
CGTGATCACCGACGAGTACAAGGTGCCCAGCAAGAAATTCAAGGTGCTGGGCAACACCGACCGGCACAGC
ATCAAGAAGAACCTGATCGGAGCCCTGCTGTTCGACAGCGGCGAAACAGCCGAGGCCACCCGGCTGAAGA
GAACCGCCAGAAGAAGATACACCAGACGGAAGAACCGGATCTGCTATCTGCAAGAGATCTTCAGCAACGA
GATGGCCAAGGTGGACGACAGCTTCTTCCACAGACTGGAAGAGTCCTTCCTGGTGGAAGAGGATAAGAAG
CACGAGCGGCACCCCATCTTCGGCAACATCGTGGACGAGGTGGCCTACCACGAGAAGTACCCCACCATCT
ACCACCTGAGAAAGAAACTGGTGGACAGCACCGACAAGGCCGACCTGCGGCTGATCTATCTGGCCCTGGC
CCACATGATCAAGTTCCGGGGCCACTTCCTGATCGAGGGCGACCTGAACCCCGACAACAGCGACGTGGAC
AAGCTGTTCATCCAGCTGGTGCAGACCTACAACCAGCTGTTCGAGGAAAACCCCATCAACGCCAGCGGCG
TGGACGCCAAGGCCATCCTGTCTGCCAGACTGAGCAAGAGCAGACGGCTGGAAAATCTGATCGCCCAGCT
GCCCGGCGAGAAGAAGAATGGCCTGTTCGGAAACCTGATTGCCCTGAGCCTGGGCCTGACCCCCAACTTC
AAGAGCAACTTCGACCTGGCCGAGGATGCCAAACTGCAGCTGAGCAAGGACACCTACGACGACGACCTGG
ACAACCTGCTGGCCCAGATCGGCGACCAGTACGCCGACCTGTTTCTGGCCGCCAAGAACCTGTCCGACGC
CATCCTGCTGAGCGACATCCTGAGAGTGAACACCGAGATCACCAAGGCCCCCCTGAGCGCCTCTATGATC
AAGAGATACGACGAGCACCACCAGGACCTGACCCTGCTGAAAGCTCTCGTGCGGCAGCAGCTGCCTGAGA
AGTACAAAGAGATTTTCTTCGACCAGAGCAAGAACGGCTACGCCGGCTACATTGACGGCGGAGCCAGCCA
GGAAGAGTTCTACAAGTTCATCAAGCCCATCCTGGAAAAGATGGACGGCACCGAGGAACTGCTCGTGAAG
CTGAACAGAGAGGACCTGCTGCGGAAGCAGCGGACCTTCGACAACGGCAGCATCCCCCACCAGATCCACC
TGGGAGAGCTGCACGCCATTCTGCGGCGGCAGGAAGATTTTTACCCATTCCTGAAGGACAACCGGGAAAA
GATCGAGAAGATCCTGACCTTCCGCATCCCCTACTACGTGGGCCCTCTGGCCAGGGGAAACAGCAGATTC
GCCTGGATGACCAGAAAGAGCGAGGAAACCATCACCCCCTGGAACTTCGAGGAAGTGGTGGACAAGGGCG
CTTCCGCCCAGAGCTTCATCGAGCGGATGACCAACTTCGATAAGAACCTGCCCAACGAGAAGGTGCTGCC
CAAGCACAGCCTGCTGTACGAGTACTTCACCGTGTATAACGAGCTGACCAAAGTGAAATACGTGACCGAG
GGAATGAGAAAGCCCGCCTTCCTGAGCGGCGAGCAGAAAAAGGCCATCGTGGACCTGCTGTTCAAGACCA
ACCGGAAAGTGACCGTGAAGCAGCTGAAAGAGGACTACTTCAAGAAAATCGAGTGCTTCGACTCCGTGGA
AATCTCCGGCGTGGAAGATCGGTTCAACGCCTCCCTGGGCACATACCACGATCTGCTGAAAATTATCAAG
GACAAGGACTTCCTGGACAATGAGGAAAACGAGGACATTCTGGAAGATATCGTGCTGACCCTGACACTGT
TTGAGGACAGAGAGATGATCGAGGAACGGCTGAAAACCTATGCCCACCTGTTCGACGACAAAGTGATGAA
GCAGCTGAAGCGGCGGAGATACACCGGCTGGGGCAGGCTGAGCCGGAAGCTGATCAACGGCATCCGGGAC
AAGCAGTCCGGCAAGACAATCCTGGATTTCCTGAAGTCCGACGGCTTCGCCAACAGAAACTTCATGCAGC
TGATCCACGACGACAGCCTGACCTTTAAAGAGGACATCCAGAAAGCCCAGGTGTCCGGCCAGGGCGATAG
CCTGCACGAGCACATTGCCAATCTGGCCGGCAGCCCCGCCATTAAGAAGGGCATCCTGCAGACAGTGAAG
GTGGTGGACGAGCTCGTGAAAGTGATGGGCCGGCACAAGCCCGAGAACATCGTGATCGAAATGGCCAGAG
AGAACCAGACCACCCAGAAGGGACAGAAGAACAGCCGCGAGAGAATGAAGCGGATCGAAGAGGGCATCAA
AGAGCTGGGCAGCCAGATCCTGAAAGAACACCCCGTGGAAAACACCCAGCTGCAGAACGAGAAGCTGTAC
CTGTACTACCTGCAGAATGGGCGGGATATGTACGTGGACCAGGAACTGGACATCAACCGGCTGTCCGACT
ACGATGTGGACCATATCGTGCCTCAGAGCTTTCTGAAGGACGACTCCATCGACAACAAGGTGCTGACCAG
AAGCGACAAGAACCGGGGCAAGAGCGACAACGTGCCCTCCGAAGAGGTCGTGAAGAAGATGAAGAACTAC
TGGCGGCAGCTGCTGAACGCCAAGCTGATTACCCAGAGAAAGTTCGACAATCTGACCAAGGCCGAGAGAG
GCGGCCTGAGCGAACTGGATAAGGCCGGCTTCATCAAGAGACAGCTGGTGGAAACCCGGCAGATCACAAA
GCACGTGGCACAGATCCTGGACTCCCGGATGAACACTAAGTACGACGAGAATGACAAGCTGATCCGGGAA
GTGAAAGTGATCACCCTGAAGTCCAAGCTGGTGTCCGATTTCCGGAAGGATTTCCAGTTTTACAAAGTGC
GCGAGATCAACAACTACCACCACGCCCACGACGCCTACCTGAACGCCGTCGTGGGAACCGCCCTGATCAA
AAAGTACCCTAAGCTGGAAAGCGAGTTCGTGTACGGCGACTACAAGGTGTACGACGTGCGGAAGATGATC
GCCAAGAGCGAGCAGGAAATCGGCAAGGCTACCGCCAAGTACTTCTTCTACAGCAACATCATGAACTTTT
TCAAGACCGAGATTACCCTGGCCAACGGCGAGATCCGGAAGCGGCCTCTGATCGAGACAAACGGCGAAAC
CGGGGAGATCGTGTGGGATAAGGGCCGGGATTTTGCCACCGTGCGGAAAGTGCTGAGCATGCCCCAAGTG
AATATCGTGAAAAAGACCGAGGTGCAGACAGGCGGCTTCAGCAAAGAGTCTATCCTGCCCAAGAGGAACA
GCGATAAGCTGATCGCCAGAAAGAAGGACTGGGACCCTAAGAAGTACGGCGGCTTCGACAGCCCCACCGT
GGCCTATTCTGTGCTGGTGGTGGCCAAAGTGGAAAAGGGCAAGTCCAAGAAACTGAAGAGTGTGAAAGAG
CTGCTGGGGATCACCATCATGGAAAGAAGCAGCTTCGAGAAGAATCCCATCGACTTTCTGGAAGCCAAGG
GCTACAAAGAAGTGAAAAAGGACCTGATCATCAAGCTGCCTAAGTACTCCCTGTTCGAGCTGGAAAACGG
CCGGAAGAGAATGCTGGCCTCTGCCGGCGAACTGCAGAAGGGAAACGAACTGGCCCTGCCCTCCAAATAT
GTGAACTTCCTGTACCTGGCCAGCCACTATGAGAAGCTGAAGGGCTCCCCCGAGGATAATGAGCAGAAAC
AGCTGTTTGTGGAACAGCACAAGCACTACCTGGACGAGATCATCGAGCAGATCAGCGAGTTCTCCAAGAG
AGTGATCCTGGCCGACGCTAATCTGGACAAAGTGCTGTCCGCCTACAACAAGCACCGGGATAAGCCCATC
AGAGAGCAGGCCGAGAATATCATCCACCTGTTTACCCTGACCAATCTGGGAGCCCCTGCCGCCTTCAAGT
ACTTTGACACCACCATCGACCGGAAGAGGTACACCAGCACCAAAGAGGTGCTGGACGCCACCCTGATCCA
CCAGAGCATCACCGGCCTGTACGAGACACGGATCGACCTGTCTCAGCTGGGAGGCGACAAAAGGCCGGCG
GCCACGAAAAAGGCCGGCCAGGCAAAAAAGAAAAAGTAAGAATTCCTAGAGCTCGCTGATCAGCCTCGAC
TGTGCCTTCTAGTTGCCAGCCATCTGTTGTTTGCCCCTCCCCCGTGCCTTCCTTGACCCTGGAAGGTGCC
ACTCCCACTGTCCTTTCCTAATAAAATGAGGAAATTGCATCGCATTGTCTGAGTAGGTGTCATTCTATTC
TGGGGGGTGGGGTGGGGCAGGACAGCAAGGGGGAGGATTGGGAAGAGAATAGCAGGCATGCTGGGGAGCG
GCCGCAGGAACCCCTAGTGATGGAGTTGGCCACTCCCTCTCTGCGCGCTCGCTCGCTCACTGAGGCCGGG
CGACCAAAGGTCGCCCGACGCCCGGGCTTTGCCCGGGCGGCCTCAGTGAGCGAGCGAGCGCGCAGCTGCC
TGCAGGGGCGCCTGATGCGGTATTTTCTCCTTACGCATCTGTGCGGTATTTCACACCGCATA
[142 nt withheld, positions 7903-8044]
C
[141 nt withheld, positions 8046-8186]
CCTTTGACGTTGGAGTCCACGTTCTTT
[37 nt withheld, positions 8214-8250]
ACCCTATCTCGGGCTATTCTTTTGATTTATAAGGGATTTTGCCGATTTCGGCCTATTGGTTAAAAAATGA
GCTGATTTAACAAAAATTTAACGCGAATTTTAACAAAATATTAACGTTTACAATTTTATGGTGCACTCTC
AGTACAATCTGCTCTGATGCCGCATAGTTAAGCCAGCCCCGACACCCGCCAACACCCGCTGACGCGCCCT
GACGGGCTTGTCTGCTCCCGGCATCCGCTTACAGACAAGCTGTGACCGTCTCCGGGAGCTGCATGTGTCA
GAGGTTTTCACCGTCATCACCGAAACGCGCGAGACGAAAGGGCCTCGTGATACGCCTATTTTTATAGGTT
AATGTCATGATAATAATGGTTTCTTAGACGTCAGGTGGCACTTTTCGGGGAAATGTGCGCGGAACCCCTA
TTTGTTTATTTTTCTAAATACATTCAAATATGTATCCGCTCATGAGACAATAACCCTGATAAATGCTTCA
ATAATATTGAAAAAGGAAGAGTATGAGTATTCAACATTTCCGTGTCGCCCTTATTCCCTTTTTTGCGGCA
TTTTGCCTTCCTGTTTTTGCTCACCCAGAAACGCTGGTGAAAGTAAAAGATGCTGAAGATCAGTTGGGTG
CACGAGTGGGTTACATCGAACTGGATCTCAACAGCGGTAAGATCCTTGAGAGTTTTCGCCCCGAAGAACG
TTTTCCAATGATGAGCACTTTTAAAGTTCTGCTATGTGGCGCGGTATTATCCCGTATTGACGCCGGGCAA
GAGCAACTCGGTCGCCGCATACACTATTCTCAGAATGACTTGGTTGAGTACTCACCAGTCACAGAAAAGC
ATCTTACGGATGGCATGACAGTAAGAGAATTATGCAGTGCTGCCATAACCATGAGTGATAACACTGCGGC
CAACTTACTTCTGACAACGATCGGAGGACCGAAGGAGCTAACCGCTTTTTTGCACAACATGGGGGATCAT
GTAACTCGCCTTGATCGTTGGGAACCGGAGCTGAATGAAGCCATACCAAACGACGAGCGTGACACCACGA
TGCCTGTAGCAATGGCAACAACGTTGCGCAAACTATTAACTGGCGAACTACTTACTCTAGCTTCCCGGCA
ACAATTAATAGACTGGATGGAGGCGGATAAAGTTGCAGGACCACTTCTGCGCTCGGCCCTTCCGGCTGGC
TGGTTTATTGCTGATAAATCTGGAGCCGGTGAGCGTGGAAGCCGCGGTATCATTGCAGCACTGGGGCCAG
ATGGTAAGCCCTCCCGTATCGTAGTTATCTACACGACGGGGAGTCAGGCAACTATGGATGAACGAAATAG
ACAGATCGCTGAGATAGGTGCCTCACTGATTAAGCATTGGTAACTGTCAGACCAAGTTTACTCATATATA
CTTTAGATTGATTTAAAACTTCATTTTTAATTTAAAAGGATCTAGGTGAAGATCCTTTTTGATAATCTCA
TGACCAAAATCCCTTAACGTGAGTTTTCGTTCCACTGAGCGTCAGACCCCGTAGAAAAGATCAAAGGATC
TTCTTGAGATCCTTTTTTTCTGCGCGTAATCTGCTGCTTGCAAACAAAAAAACCACCGCTACCAGCGGTG
GTTTGTTTGCCGGATCAAGAGCTACCAACTCTTTTTCCGAAGGTAACTGGCTTCAGCAGAGCGCAGATAC
CAAATACTGTCCTTCTAGTGTAGCCGTAGTTAGGCCACCACTTCAAGAACTCTGTAGCACCGCCTACATA
CCTCGCTCTGCTAATCCTGTTACCAGTGGCTGCTGCCAGTGGCGATAAGTCGTGTCTTACCGGGTTGGAC
TCAAGACGATAGTTACCGGATAAGGCGCAGCGGTCGGGCTGAACGGGGGGTTCGTGCACACAGCCCAGCT
TGGAGCGAACGACCTACACCGAACTGAGATACCTACAGCGTGAGCTATGAGAAAGCGCCACGCTTCCCGA
AGGGAGAAAGGCGGACAGGTATCCGGTAAGCGGCAGGGTCGGAACAGGAGAGCGCACGAGGGAGCTTCCA
GGGGGAAACGCCTGGTATCTTTATAGTCCTGTCGGGTTTCGCCACCTCTGACTTGAGCGTCGATTTTTGT
GATGCTCGTCAGGGGGGCGGAGCCTATGGAAAAACGCCAGCAACGCGGCCTTTTTACGGTTCCTGGC
