Features (pLannotate 1.2.2; 24 found; start..end, strand, type, name):
      1..286     +  enhancer       CMV enhancer: human cytomegalovirus immediate early enhancer; contains an 18-bp deletion relative to the standard CMV enhancer
    288..544     +  promoter       chicken β-actin promoter: contains a 21-bp deletion relative to the standard chicken β-actin promoter
    545..772     +  intron         hybrid intron: hybrid between chicken β-actin (CBA) and minute virus of mice (MMV) introns (Gray et al., 2011)
    841..2442    +  CDS            Cas9(N): N-terminal portion of Streptococcus pyogenes Cas9 (Zetsche et al., 2015)
   2443..4941    +  CDS            Cas9(C): C-terminal portion of Streptococcus pyogenes Cas9 (Zetsche et al., 2015)
   4942..4989    +  CDS            nucleoplasmin NLS: bipartite nuclear localization signal from nucleoplasmin
   5023..5134    +  polyA_signal   bGH poly(A) signal: bovine growth hormone polyadenylation signal
   5239..5379    +  repeat_region  AAV2 ITR: inverted terminal repeat of adeno-associated virus serotype 2 inverted
   5384..5435    -  misc_feature   bom (fragment): basis of mobility region from pBR322
   5454..5909    +  rep_origin     f1 ori (sequence partly withheld): f1 bacteriophage origin of replication; arrow indicates direction of (+) strand synthesis
   5910..5959    -  misc_feature   bom (fragment): basis of mobility region from pBR322
   6061..6096    -  CDS            rop (fragment): Rop protein, which maintains plasmids at low copy number; rop
   6191..6295    +  promoter       AmpR promoter: bla
   6296..7156    +  CDS            AmpR: β-lactamase; bla; confers resistance to ampicillin, carbenicillin, and related antibiotics
   7327..7915    +  rep_origin     ori: high-copy-number ColE1/pMB1/pBR322/pUC origin of replication
   8116..8493    +  enhancer       CMV enhancer: human cytomegalovirus immediate early enhancer
   8495..8694    +  promoter       CMV promoter: human cytomegalovirus (CMV) immediate early promoter
   8789..8921    +  intron         chimeric intron: chimera between introns from human β-globin and immunoglobulin heavy chain genes
   8957..9622    +  CDS            ppluGFP2: ppluGFP2 is a basic (constitutively fluorescent) green fluorescent protein published in 2004, derived from Pontellina plumata.
   9665..9746    -  polyA_signal   SV40 poly(A) signal: SV40 polyadenylation signal
   9769..9837    -  CDS            large T antigen (fragment): large T antigen from SV40 (simian virus 40)
   9889..10129   +  promoter       U6 promoter: RNA polymerase III promoter for human U6 snRNA
  10156..10231   +  misc_RNA       gRNA scaffold: guide RNA scaffold for the Streptococcus pyogenes CRISPR/Cas9 system
  10238..10281   +  misc_RNA       gRNA scaffold (fragment): guide RNA scaffold for the Streptococcus pyogenes CRISPR/Cas9 system
>Addgene plasmid #128385 | pX330GFP-hU6-gRNA-hSpCas9 | addgene full sequence | sequence record 252508 | Addgene NGS Result
CGTTACATAACTTACGGTAAATGGCCCGCCTGGCTGACCGCCCAACGACCCCCGCCCATTGACGTCAATA
GTAACGCCAATAGGGACTTTCCATTGACGTCAATGGGTGGAGTATTTACGGTAAACTGCCCACTTGGCAG
TACATCAAGTGTATCATATGCCAAGTACGCCCCCTATTGACGTCAATGACGGTAAATGGCCCGCCTGGCA
TTGTGCCCAGTACATGACCTTATGGGACTTTCCTACTTGGCAGTACATCTACGTATTAGTCATCGCTATT
ACCATGGTCGAGGTGAGCCCCACGTTCTGCTTCACTCTCCCCATCTCCCCCCCCTCCCCACCCCCAATTT
TGTATTTATTTATTTTTTAATTATTTTGTGCAGCGATGGGGGCGGGGGGGGGGGGGGGGGGGGGCGGGGG
GGGGGGGGGGGSGRGGCGGRGRGGKGCGGCGGCAGCCAATCAGAGCGGCGCGCTCCGAAAGTTTCCTTTT
ATGGCGAGGCGGCGGCGGCGGCGGCCCTATAAAAAGCGAAGCGCGCGGCGGGCGGGAGTCGCTGCGCGCT
GCCTTCGCCCCGTGCCCCGCTCCGCCGCCGCCTCGCGCCGCCCGCCCCGGCTCTGACTGACCGCGTTACT
CCCACAGGTGAGCGGGCGGGACGGCCCTTCTCCTCCGGGCTGTAATTAGCTGAGCAAGAGGTAAGGGTTT
AAGGGATGGTTGGTTGGTGGGGTATTAATGTTTAATTACCTGGAGCACCTGCCTGAAATCACTTTTTTTC
AGGTTGGACCGGTGCCACCATGGCCCCAAAGAAGAAGCGGAAGGTCGGTATCCACGGAGTCCCAGCAGCC
GACAAGAAGTACAGCATCGGCCTGGACATCGGCACCAACTCTGTGGGCTGGGCCGTGATCACCGACGAGT
ACAAGGTGCCCAGCAAGAAATTCAAGGTGCTGGGCAACACCGACCGGCACAGCATCAAGAAGAACCTGAT
CGGAGCCCTGCTGTTCGACAGCGGCGAAACAGCCGAGGCCACCCGGCTGAAGAGAACCGCCAGAAGAAGA
TACACCAGACGGAAGAACCGGATCTGCTATCTGCAAGAGATCTTCAGCAACGAGATGGCCAAGGTGGACG
ACAGCTTCTTCCACAGACTGGAAGAGTCCTTCCTGGTGGAAGAGGATAAGAAGCACGAGCGGCACCCCAT
CTTCGGCAACATCGTGGACGAGGTGGCCTACCACGAGAAGTACCCCACCATCTACCACCTGAGAAAGAAA
CTGGTGGACAGCACCGACAAGGCCGACCTGCGGCTGATCTATCTGGCCCTGGCCCACATGATCAAGTTCC
GGGGCCACTTCCTGATCGAGGGCGACCTGAACCCCGACAACAGCGACGTGGACAAGCTGTTCATCCAGCT
GGTGCAGACCTACAACCAGCTGTTCGAGGAAAACCCCATCAACGCCAGCGGCGTGGACGCCAAGGCCATC
CTGTCTGCCAGACTGAGCAAGAGCAGACGGCTGGAAAATCTGATCGCCCAGCTGCCCGGCGAGAAGAAGA
ATGGCCTGTTCGGAAACCTGATTGCCCTGAGCCTGGGCCTGACCCCCAACTTCAAGAGCAACTTCGACCT
GGCCGAGGATGCCAAACTGCAGCTGAGCAAGGACACCTACGACGACGACCTGGACAACCTGCTGGCCCAG
ATCGGCGACCAGTACGCCGACCTGTTTCTGGCCGCCAAGAACCTGTCCGACGCCATCCTGCTGAGCGACA
TCCTGAGAGTGAACACCGAGATCACCAAGGCCCCCCTGAGCGCCTCTATGATCAAGAGATACGACGAGCA
CCACCAGGACCTGACCCTGCTGAAAGCTCTCGTGCGGCAGCAGCTGCCTGAGAAGTACAAAGAGATTTTC
TTCGACCAGAGCAAGAACGGCTACGCCGGCTACATTGACGGCGGAGCCAGCCAGGAAGAGTTCTACAAGT
TCATCAAGCCCATCCTGGAAAAGATGGACGGCACCGAGGAACTGCTCGTGAAGCTGAACAGAGAGGACCT
GCTGCGGAAGCAGCGGACCTTCGACAACGGCAGCATCCCCCACCAGATCCACCTGGGAGAGCTGCACGCC
ATTCTGCGGCGGCAGGAAGATTTTTACCCATTCCTGAAGGACAACCGGGAAAAGATCGAGAAGATCCTGA
CCTTCCGCATCCCCTACTACGTGGGCCCTCTGGCCAGGGGAAACAGCAGATTCGCCTGGATGACCAGAAA
GAGCGAGGAAACCATCACCCCCTGGAACTTCGAGGAAGTGGTGGACAAGGGCGCTTCCGCCCAGAGCTTC
ATCGAGCGGATGACCAACTTCGATAAGAACCTGCCCAACGAGAAGGTGCTGCCCAAGCACAGCCTGCTGT
ACGAGTACTTCACCGTGTATAACGAGCTGACCAAAGTGAAATACGTGACCGAGGGAATGAGAAAGCCCGC
CTTCCTGAGCGGCGAGCAGAAAAAGGCCATCGTGGACCTGCTGTTCAAGACCAACCGGAAAGTGACCGTG
AAGCAGCTGAAAGAGGACTACTTCAAGAAAATCGAGTGCTTCGACTCCGTGGAAATCTCCGGCGTGGAAG
ATCGGTTCAACGCCTCCCTGGGCACATACCACGATCTGCTGAAAATTATCAAGGACAAGGACTTCCTGGA
CAATGAGGAAAACGAGGACATTCTGGAAGATATCGTGCTGACCCTGACACTGTTTGAGGACAGAGAGATG
ATCGAGGAACGGCTGAAAACCTATGCCCACCTGTTCGACGACAAAGTGATGAAGCAGCTGAAGCGGCGGA
GATACACCGGCTGGGGCAGGCTGAGCCGGAAGCTGATCAACGGCATCCGGGACAAGCAGTCCGGCAAGAC
AATCCTGGATTTCCTGAAGTCCGACGGCTTCGCCAACAGAAACTTCATGCAGCTGATCCACGACGACAGC
CTGACCTTTAAAGAGGACATCCAGAAAGCCCAGGTGTCCGGCCAGGGCGATAGCCTGCACGAGCACATTG
CCAATCTGGCCGGCAGCCCCGCCATTAAGAAGGGCATCCTGCAGACAGTGAAGGTGGTGGACGAGCTCGT
GAAAGTGATGGGCCGGCACAAGCCCGAGAACATCGTGATCGAAATGGCCAGAGAGAACCAGACCACCCAG
AAGGGACAGAAGAACAGCCGCGAGAGAATGAAGCGGATCGAAGAGGGCATCAAAGAGCTGGGCAGCCAGA
TCCTGAAAGAACACCCCGTGGAAAACACCCAGCTGCAGAACGAGAAGCTGTACCTGTACTACCTGCAGAA
TGGGCGGGATATGTACGTGGACCAGGAACTGGACATCAACCGGCTGTCCGACTACGATGTGGACCATATC
GTGCCTCAGAGCTTTCTGAAGGACGACTCCATCGACAACAAGGTGCTGACCAGAAGCGACAAGAACCGGG
GCAAGAGCGACAACGTGCCCTCCGAAGAGGTCGTGAAGAAGATGAAGAACTACTGGCGGCAGCTGCTGAA
CGCCAAGCTGATTACCCAGAGAAAGTTCGACAATCTGACCAAGGCCGAGAGAGGCGGCCTGAGCGAACTG
GATAAGGCCGGCTTCATCAAGAGACAGCTGGTGGAAACCCGGCAGATCACAAAGCACGTGGCACAGATCC
TGGACTCCCGGATGAACACTAAGTACGACGAGAATGACAAGCTGATCCGGGAAGTGAAAGTGATCACCCT
GAAGTCCAAGCTGGTGTCCGATTTCCGGAAGGATTTCCAGTTTTACAAAGTGCGCGAGATCAACAACTAC
CACCACGCCCACGACGCCTACCTGAACGCCGTCGTGGGAACCGCCCTGATCAAAAAGTACCCTAAGCTGG
AAAGCGAGTTCGTGTACGGCGACTACAAGGTGTACGACGTGCGGAAGATGATCGCCAAGAGCGAGCAGGA
AATCGGCAAGGCTACCGCCAAGTACTTCTTCTACAGCAACATCATGAACTTTTTCAAGACCGAGATTACC
CTGGCCAACGGCGAGATCCGGAAGCGGCCTCTGATCGAGACAAACGGCGAAACCGGGGAGATCGTGTGGG
ATAAGGGCCGGGATTTTGCCACCGTGCGGAAAGTGCTGAGCATGCCCCAAGTGAATATCGTGAAAAAGAC
CGAGGTGCAGACAGGCGGCTTCAGCAAAGAGTCTATCCTGCCCAAGAGGAACAGCGATAAGCTGATCGCC
AGAAAGAAGGACTGGGACCCTAAGAAGTACGGCGGCTTCGACAGCCCCACCGTGGCCTATTCTGTGCTGG
TGGTGGCCAAAGTGGAAAAGGGCAAGTCCAAGAAACTGAAGAGTGTGAAAGAGCTGCTGGGGATCACCAT
CATGGAAAGAAGCAGCTTCGAGAAGAATCCCATCGACTTTCTGGAAGCCAAGGGCTACAAAGAAGTGAAA
AAGGACCTGATCATCAAGCTGCCTAAGTACTCCCTGTTCGAGCTGGAAAACGGCCGGAAGAGAATGCTGG
CCTCTGCCGGCGAACTGCAGAAGGGAAACGAACTGGCCCTGCCCTCCAAATATGTGAACTTCCTGTACCT
GGCCAGCCACTATGAGAAGCTGAAGGGCTCCCCCGAGGATAATGAGCAGAAACAGCTGTTTGTGGAACAG
CACAAGCACTACCTGGACGAGATCATCGAGCAGATCAGCGAGTTCTCCAAGAGAGTGATCCTGGCCGACG
CTAATCTGGACAAAGTGCTGTCCGCCTACAACAAGCACCGGGATAAGCCCATCAGAGAGCAGGCCGAGAA
TATCATCCACCTGTTTACCCTGACCAATCTGGGAGCCCCTGCCGCCTTCAAGTACTTTGACACCACCATC
GACCGGAAGAGGTACACCAGCACCAAAGAGGTGCTGGACGCCACCCTGATCCACCAGAGCATCACCGGCC
TGTACGAGACACGGATCGACCTGTCTCAGCTGGGAGGCGACAAAAGGCCGGCGGCCACGAAAAAGGCCGG
CCAGGCAAAAAAGAAAAAGTAAGAATTCCTAGAGCTCGCTGATCAGCCTCGACTGTGCCTTCTAGTTGCC
AGCCATCTGTTGTTTGCCCCTCCCCCGTGCCTTCCTTGACCCTGGAAGGTGCCACTCCCACTGTCCTTTC
CTAATAAAATGAGGAAATTGCATCGCATTGTCTGAGTAGGTGTCATTCTATTCTGGGGGGTGGGGTGGGG
CAGGACAGCAAGGGGGAGGATTGGGAAGAGAATAGCAGGCATGCTGGGGAGCGGCCGCAGGAACCCCTAG
TGATGGAGTTGGCCACTCCCTCTCTGCGCGCTCGCTCGCTCACTGAGGCCGGGCGACCAAAGGTCGCCCG
ACGCCCGGGCTTTGCCCGGGCGGCCTCAGTGAGCGAGCGAGCGCGCAGCTGCCTGCAGGGGCGCCTGATG
CGGTATTTTCTCCTTACGCATCTGTGCGGTATTTCACACCGCATA
[95 nt withheld, positions 5436-5530]
T
[46 nt withheld, positions 5532-5577]
C
[141 nt withheld, positions 5579-5719]
CCTTTGACGTTGGAGTCCACGTTCTTT
[37 nt withheld, positions 5747-5783]
ACTCTATCTCGGGCTATTCTTTTGATTTATAAGGGATTTTGCCGATTTCGGTCTATTGGTTAAAAAATGA
GCTGATTTAACAAAAATTTAACGCGAATTTTAACAAAATATTAACGTTTACAATTTTATGGTGCACTCTC
AGTACAATCTGCTCTGATGCCGCATAGTTAAGCCAGCCCCGACACCCGCCAACACCCGCTGACGCGCCCT
GACGGGCTTGTCTGCTCCCGGCATCCGCTTACAGACAAGCTGTGACCGTCTCCGGGAGCTGCATGTGTCA
GAGGTTTTCACCGTCATCACCGAAACGCGCGAGACGAAAGGGCCTCGTGATACGCCTATTTTTATAGGTT
AATGTCATGATAATAATGGTTTCTTAGACGTCAGGTGGCACTTTTCGGGGAAATGTGCGCGGAACCCCTA
TTTGTTTATTTTTCTAAATACATTCAAATATGTATCCGCTCATGAGACAATAACCCTGATAAATGCTTCA
ATAATATTGAAAAAGGAAGAGTATGAGTATTCAACATTTCCGTGTCGCCCTTATTCCCTTTTTTGCGGCA
TTTTGCCTTCCTGTTTTTGCTCACCCAGAAACGCTGGTGAAAGTAAAAGATGCTGAAGATCAGTTGGGTG
CACGAGTGGGTTACATCGAACTGGATCTCAACAGCGGTAAGATCCTTGAGAGTTTTCGCCCCGAAGAACG
TTTTCCAATGATGAGCACTTTTAAAGTTCTGCTATGTGGCGCGGTATTATCCCGTATTGACGCCGGGCAA
GAGCAACTCGGTCGCCGCATACACTATTCTCAGAATGACTTGGTTGAGTACTCACCAGTCACAGAAAAGC
ATCTTACGGATGGCATGACAGTAAGAGAATTATGCAGTGCTGCCATAACCATGAGTGATAACACTGCGGC
CAACTTACTTCTGACAACGATCGGAGGACCGAAGGAGCTAACCGCTTTTTTGCACAACATGGGGGATCAT
GTAACTCGCCTTGATCGTTGGGAACCGGAGCTGAATGAAGCCATACCAAACGACGAGCGTGACACCACGA
TGCCTGTAGCAATGGCAACAACGTTGCGCAAACTATTAACTGGCGAACTACTTACTCTAGCTTCCCGGCA
ACAATTAATAGACTGGATGGAGGCGGATAAAGTTGCAGGACCACTTCTGCGCTCGGCCCTTCCGGCTGGC
TGGTTTATTGCTGATAAATCTGGAGCCGGTGAGCGTGGAAGCCGCGGTATCATTGCAGCACTGGGGCCAG
ATGGTAAGCCCTCCCGTATCGTAGTTATCTACACGACGGGGAGTCAGGCAACTATGGATGAACGAAATAG
ACAGATCGCTGAGATAGGTGCCTCACTGATTAAGCATTGGTAACTGTCAGACCAAGTTTACTCATATATA
CTTTAGATTGATTTAAAACTTCATTTTTAATTTAAAAGGATCTAGGTGAAGATCCTTTTTGATAATCTCA
TGACCAAAATCCCTTAACGTGAGTTTTCGTTCCACTGAGCGTCAGACCCCGTAGAAAAGATCAAAGGATC
TTCTTGAGATCCTTTTTTTCTGCGCGTAATCTGCTGCTTGCAAACAAAAAAACCACCGCTACCAGCGGTG
GTTTGTTTGCCGGATCAAGAGCTACCAACTCTTTTTCCGAAGGTAACTGGCTTCAGCAGAGCGCAGATAC
CAAATACTGTTCTTCTAGTGTAGCCGTAGTTAGGCCACCACTTCAAGAACTCTGTAGCACCGCCTACATA
CCTCGCTCTGCTAATCCTGTTACCAGTGGCTGCTGCCAGTGGCGATAAGTCGTGTCTTACCGGGTTGGAC
TCAAGACGATAGTTACCGGATAAGGCGCAGCGGTCGGGCTGAACGGGGGGTTCGTGCACACAGCCCAGCT
TGGAGCGAACGACCTACACCGAACTGAGATACCTACAGCGTGAGCTATGAGAAAGCGCCACGCTTCCCGA
AGGGAGAAAGGCGGACAGGTATCCGGTAAGCGGCAGGGTCGGAACAGGAGAGCGCACGAGGGAGCTTCCA
GGGGGAAACGCCTGGTATCTTTATAGTCCTGTCGGGTTTCGCCACCTCTGACTTGAGCGTCGATTTTTGT
GATGCTCGTCAGGGGGGCGGAGCCTATGGAAAAACGCCAGCAACGCGGCCTTTTTACGGTTCCTGGCCTT
TTGCTGGCCTTTTGCTCACATGTTCAATATTGGCCATTAGCCATATTATTCATTGGTTATATAGCATAAA
TCAATATTGGCTATTGGCCATTGCATACGTTGTATCTATATCATAATATGTACATTTATATTGGCTCATG
TCCAATATGACCGCCATGTTGGCATTGATTATTGACTAGTTATTAATAGTAATCAATTACGGGGTCATTA
GTTCATAGCCCATATATGGAGTTCCGCGTTACATAACTTACGGTAAATGGCCCGCCTGGCTGACCGCCCA
ACGACCCCCGCCCATTGACGTCAATAATGACGTATGTTCCCATAGTAACGCCAATAGGGACTTTCCATTG
ACGTCAATGGGTGGAGTATTTACGGTAAACTGCCCACTTGGCAGTACATCAAGTGTATCATATGCCAAGT
CCGCCCCCTATTGACGTCAATGACGGTAAATGGCCCGCCTGGCATTATGCCCAGTACATGACCTTACGGG
ACTTTCCTACTTGGCAGTACATCTACGTATTAGTCATCGCTATTACCATGGTGATGCGGTTTTGGCAGTA
CACCAATGGGCGTGGATAGCGGTTTGACTCACGGGGATTTCCAAGTCTCCACCCCATTGACGTCAATGGG
AGTTTGTTTTGGCACCAAAATCAACGGGACTTTCCAAAATGTCGTAATAACCCCGCCCCGTTGACGCAAA
TGGGCGGTAGGCGTGTACGGTGGGAGGTCTATATAAGCAGAGGTCGTTTAGTGAACCGTCAGATCACTAG
TAGCTTTATTGCGGTAGTTTATCACAGTTAAATTGCTAACGCAGTCAGTGCTCGACTGATCACAGGTAAG
TATCAAGGTTACAAGACAGGTTTAAGGAGGCCAATAGAAACTGGGCTTGTCGAGACAGAGAAGATTCTTG
CGTTTCTGATAGGCACCTATTGGTCTTACTGACATCCACTTTGCCTTTCTCTCCACAGGGGTACCGAAGC
CGCTAGCGCTACCGGTCGCCACCATGCCCGCCATGAAGATCGAGTGCCGCATCACCGGCACCCTGAACGG
CGTGGAGTTCGAGCTGGTGGGCGGCGGAGAGGGCACCCCCGAGCAGGGCCGCATGACCAACAAGATGAAG
AGCACCAAAGGCGCCCTGACCTTCAGCCCCTACCTGCTGAGCCACGTGATGGGCTACGGCTTCTACCACT
TCGGCACCTACCCCAGCGGCTACGAGAACCCCTTCCTGCACGCCATCAACAACGGCGGCTACACCAACAC
CCGCATCGAGAAGTACGAGGACGGCGGCGTGCTGCACGTGAGCTTCAGCTACCGCTACGAGGCCGGCCGC
GTGATCGGCGACTTCAAGGTGGTGGGCACCGGCTTCCCCGAGGACAGCGTGATCTTCACCGACAAGATCA
TCCGCAGCAACGCCACCGTGGAGCACCTGCACCCCATGGGCGATAACGTGCTGGTGGGCAGCTTCGCCCG
CACCTTCAGCCTGCGCGACGGCGGCTACTACAGCTTCGTGGTGGACAGCCACATGCACTTCAAGAGCGCC
ATCCACCCCAGCATCCTGCAGAACGGGGGCCCCATGTTCGCCTTCCGCCGCGTGGAGGAGCTGCACAGCA
ACACCGAGCTGGGCATCGTGGAGTACCAGCACGCCTTCAAGACCCCCATCGCCTTCGCCAGATCTCGAGC
TCGATGAGTTTGGACAAACCACAACTAGAATGCAGTGAAAAAAATGCTTTATTTGTGAAATTTGTGATGC
TATTGCTTTATTTGTAACCATTATAAGCTGCAATAAACAAGTTAACAACAACAATTGCATTCATTTTATG
TTTCAGGTTCAGGGGGAGGTGTGGGAGGTTTTTTAAAGCAAGTAAAACCTCTACAAATGTGGTACTTAAG
AGGGGGAGACCAAAGGGCGAGACGTTAAGGCCTCACGTGACATGTGAGGGCCTATTTCCCATGATTCCTT
CATATTTGCATATACGATACAAGGCTGTTAGAGAGATAATTGGAATTAATTTGACTGTAAACACAAAGAT
ATTAGTACAAAATACGTGACGTAGAAAGTAATAATTTCTTGGGTAGTTTGCAGTTTTAAAATTATGTTTT
AAAATGGACTATCATATGCTTACCGTAACTTGAAAGTATTTCGATTTCTTGGCTTTATATATCTTGTGGA
AAGGACGAAACACCGGGTCTTCGAGAAGACCTGTTTTAGAGCTAGAAATAGCAAGTTAAAATAAGGCTAG
TCCGTTATCAACTTGAAAAAGTGGCACCGAGTCGGTGCTTTTTTGTTTTAGAGCTAGAAATAGCAAGTTA
AAATAAGGCTAGTCCGTTTTTAGCGCGTGCGCCAATTCTGCAGACAAATGGCTCTAGAGGTACC
